Addgene plasmid #142496: TFORF0256
Purpose: Lentiviral vector for overexpressing transcription factor ORFs with unique 24-bp barcodes. Barcodes facilitate identification of transcription factors in pooled screens.
Depositing lab: Feng Zhang. Depositing organization: Broad Institute. Publication: A transcription factor atlas of directed differentiation. Joung J, Ma S, Tay T, Geiger-Schuller KR, Kirchgatterer PC, Verdine VK, Guo B, Arias-Garcia MA, Allen WE, Singh A, Kuksenko O, Abudayyeh OO, Gootenberg JS, Fu Z, Macrae RK, Buenrostro JD, Regev A, Zhang F. Cell. 2023 Jan 5;186(1):209-229.e26. doi: 10.1016/j.cell.2022.11.026. PubMed 36608654.
Backbone
  Vector backbone: pLX_TRC317
  Backbone manufacturer: Broad Institute Genetic Perturbation Platform
  Backbone size w/o insert (bp): 8264
  Vector type: Mammalian Expression, Lentiviral
  Selectable markers: Puromycin
Growth in bacteria
  Bacterial resistance: Ampicillin, 100 μg/mL
  Growth temperature: 37°C
  Growth strain: NEB Stable
  Copy number: High Copy
Gene/Insert
  Gene/Insert name: TCF4
  Species: H. sapiens (human)
  Insert size (bp): 1715
  Entrez Gene: TCF4 (a.k.a. CDG2T, E2-2, FCD2, FECD3, ITF-2, ITF2, PTHS, SEF-2, SEF2, SEF2-1, SEF2-1A, SEF2-1B, SEF2-1D, TCF-4, bHLHb19)
  Promoter: EF1a
  Cloning method: Unknown
  Sequencing primers: 5′ GGGTGGAGACTGAAGTTAGGCCAG; 3′ CACATAGCGTAAAAGGAGCAACATAG
Terms and licenses: Academic/Nonprofit Terms; Industry Terms: Not Available to Industry
Depositor comments: NM_001243233,XM_017025956,ENST00000537856,ENST00000561992,ENST00000570177 . The transcription factor ORF portion of this plasmid was synthesized by Genewiz. Please test multiple small colonies in case of plasmid recombination. To make this collection available in a timely manner, a portion of this collection was not fully sequenced by Addgene. If an Addgene verified full plasmid sequence is not available, please contact us prior to placing an order to request the full sequence.
How to cite: TFORF0256 was a gift from Feng Zhang (Addgene plasmid # 142496 ; http://n2t.net/addgene:142496 ; RRID:Addgene_142496)
