[The description below was written by a language model from this plasmid's Addgene catalogue record and pLannotate feature annotations shown in this document.]
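Description:
TFORF0256 is a lentiviral mammalian expression plasmid built on the pLX_TRC317 backbone and carrying a human TCF4 (E2-2/ITF2) open reading frame, one member of a barcoded transcription factor ORF collection. It is propagated in E. coli through a high-copy ColE1/pUC-type origin with ampicillin selection (AmpR), and also carries an f1 origin and remnants of a lac/T7/T3 cloning region. The depositor notes that the plasmid can recombine, which is consistent with its repeated LTR sequences.

The viral portion has a third-generation, self-inactivating layout. An RSV promoter drives a truncated HIV-1 5' LTR, followed by the Ψ packaging signal with a partial gag sequence, the RRE for Rev-dependent nuclear export, a cPPT/CTS element, a WPRE to enhance transcript expression, and a ΔU3 3' LTR followed by an SV40 polyadenylation signal. Within the transfer cassette, an SV40 early promoter/origin region sits upstream of the puromycin N-acetyltransferase gene, allowing selection of transduced cells. Downstream, the EF-1α promoter drives constitutive expression of the TCF4 ORF, a basic helix-loop-helix factor that binds E-box motifs. The automated annotation matched this ORF to the rat Tcf4 protein, reflecting homology rather than origin; the catalogue records the insert as a synthesized human sequence.

According to the record, each vector in the series carries a unique 24-bp barcode, although this is not annotated in the feature table. The short U6 promoter fragment between the ORF and WPRE is a partial match with no function stated. The barcode allows the overexpressed factor to be identified by sequencing in pooled screens, such as those assessing directed differentiation.
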