Features (pLannotate 1.2.2; 31 found; start..end, strand, type, name):
      5..231     +  promoter       RSV promoter: Rous sarcoma virus enhancer/promoter
    232..412     +  LTR            5' LTR (truncated): truncated 5' long terminal repeat (LTR) from HIV-1
    459..584     +  misc_feature   HIV-1 Ψ: packaging signal of human immunodeficiency virus type 1
    568..931     +  CDS            HIV-1 gag (fragment): gag protein from human immunodeficiency virus 1; gag
   1077..1310    +  misc_feature   RRE: The Rev response element (RRE) of HIV-1 allows for Rev-dependent mRNA export from the nucleus to the cytoplasm.
   1687..1713    +  CDS            Rev (fragment): human immunodeficiency virus 1 (HIV-1) Rev protein; rev; enhances nuclear export of unspliced and incompletely spliced viral mRNAs
   1720..1743    +  promoter       SV40 promoter (fragment): SV40 early promoter
   1744..1815    +  promoter       SV40 promoter (fragment): SV40 enhancer and early promoter
   1839..1974    +  rep_origin     SV40 ori: SV40 origin of replication
   2020..2616    +  CDS            PuroR (fragment): puromycin N-acetyltransferase; pac from Streptomyces; confers resistance to puromycin
   2665..2782    +  misc_feature   cPPT/CTS: central polypurine tract and central termination sequence of HIV-1
   2847..2913    +  CDS            small t antigen (fragment): SV40 (simian virus 40) small t antigen
   2920..4098    +  promoter       EF-1α promoter: strong constitutive promoter for human elongation factor EF-1α
   4115..5725    +  CDS            Tcf4 (fragment): ITF2_RAT - Also known as Itf2, Sef2. Experimental evidence at protein level: Swiss-Prot protein existence level 1. Transcription factor that binds to the immunoglobulin enhancer Mu-E5/KE5-motif. Involved in the initiation of neuronal differentiation. Activates transcription by binding to the E box (5'- CANNTG-3'). Binds to the E-box present in the somatostatin receptor 2 initiator element (SSTR2-INR) to activate transcription (By similarity). Interacts with the CCAAT displacement protein (CDP2) to bind the tyrosine hydroxylase enhancer. From Rattus norvegicus (Rat).
   5741..5794    +  promoter       U6 promoter (fragment): RNA polymerase III promoter for human U6 snRNA
   5836..6424    +  misc_feature   WPRE: woodchuck hepatitis virus posttranscriptional regulatory element
   6475..6494    +  misc_feature   cPPT/CTS (fragment): central polypurine tract and central termination sequence of HIV-1
   6496..6729    +  LTR            3' LTR (ΔU3): self-inactivating 3' long terminal repeat (LTR) from HIV-1
   6807..6928    +  polyA_signal   SV40 poly(A) signal: SV40 polyadenylation signal
   6968..7103    +  rep_origin     SV40 ori: SV40 origin of replication
   7124..7142    -  promoter       T7 promoter: promoter for bacteriophage T7 RNA polymerase
   7150..7305    +  CDS            lacZα (fragment): LacZα fragment of β-galactosidase; lacZ fragment
   7310..7738    +  rep_origin     f1 ori (sequence partly withheld): f1 bacteriophage origin of replication; arrow indicates direction of (+) strand synthesis
   7791..7895    +  promoter       AmpR promoter: bla
   7896..8756    +  CDS            AmpR: β-lactamase; bla; confers resistance to ampicillin, carbenicillin, and related antibiotics
   8927..9515    +  rep_origin     ori: high-copy-number ColE1/pMB1/pBR322/pUC origin of replication
   9698..9790    +  CDS            lacI (fragment): lac repressor; lacI; The lac repressor binds to the lac operator to inhibit transcription in E. coli. This inhibition can be relieved by adding lactose or isopropyl-β-D-thiogalactopyranoside (IPTG).
   9803..9824    +  protein_bind   CAP binding site: CAP binding activates transcription in the presence of cAMP. E. coli catabolite activator protein
   9839..9869    +  promoter       lac promoter: promoter for the E. coli lac operon
   9877..9893    +  protein_bind   lac operator: The lac repressor binds to the lac operator to inhibit transcription in E. coli. This inhibition can be relieved by adding lactose or isopropyl-β-D-thiogalactopyranoside (IPTG). lac repressor encoded by lacI
   9938..9956    +  promoter       T3 promoter: promoter for bacteriophage T3 RNA polymerase
>Addgene plasmid #142496 | TFORF0256 | addgene full sequence | sequence record 397269 | Addgene NGS Result
TTAATGTAGTCTTATGCAATACTCTTGTAGTCTTGCAACATGGTAACGATGAGTTAGCAACATGCCTTAC
AAGGAGAGAAAAAGCACCGTGCATGCCGATTGGTGGAAGTAAGGTGGTACGATCGTGCCTTATTAGGAAG
GCAACAGACGGGTCTGACATGGATTGGACGAACCACTGAATTGCCGCATTGCAGAGATATTGTATTTAAG
TGCCTAGCTCGATACATAAACGGGTCTCTCTGGTTAGACCAGATCTGAGCCTGGGAGCTCTCTGGCTAAC
TAGGGAACCCACTGCTTAAGCCTCAATAAAGCTTGCCTTGAGTGCTTCAAGTAGTGTGTGCCCGTCTGTT
GTGTGACTCTGGTAACTAGAGATCCCTCAGACCCTTTTAGTCAGTGTGGAAAATCTCTAGCAGTGGCGCC
CGAACAGGGACTTGAAAGCGAAAGGGAAACCAGAGGAGCTCTCTCGACGCAGGACTCGGCTTGCTGAAGC
GCGCACGGCAAGAGGCGAGGGGCGGCGACTGGTGAGTACGCCAAAAATTTTGACTAGCGGAGGCTAGAAG
GAGAGAGATGGGTGCGAGAGCGTCAGTATTAAGCGGGGGAGAATTAGATCGCGATGGGAAAAAATTCGGT
TAAGGCCAGGGGGAAAGAAAAAATATAAATTAAAACATATAGTATGGGCAAGCAGGGAGCTAGAACGATT
CGCAGTTAATCCTGGCCTGTTAGAAACATCAGAAGGCTGTAGACAAATACTGGGACAGCTACAACCATCC
CTTCAGACAGGATCAGAAGAACTTAGATCATTATATAATACAGTAGCAACCCTCTATTGTGTGCATCAAA
GGATAGAGATAAAAGACACCAAGGAAGCTTTAGACAAGATAGAGGAAGAGCAAAACAAAAGTAAGACCAC
CGCACAGCAAGCGGCCGCTGATCTTCAGACCTGGAGGAGGAGATATGAGGGACAATTGGAGAAGTGAATT
ATATAAATATAAAGTAGTAAAAATTGAACCATTAGGAGTAGCACCCACCAAGGCAAAGAGAAGAGTGGTG
CAGAGAGAAAAAAGAGCAGTGGGAATAGGAGCTTTGTTCCTTGGGTTCTTGGGAGCAGCAGGAAGCACTA
TGGGCGCAGCGTCAATGACGCTGACGGTACAGGCCAGACAATTATTGTCTGGTATAGTGCAGCAGCAGAA
CAATTTGCTGAGGGCTATTGAGGCGCAACAGCATCTGTTGCAACTCACAGTCTGGGGCATCAAGCAGCTC
CAGGCAAGAATCCTGGCTGTGGAAAGATACCTAAAGGATCAACAGCTCCTGGGGATTTGGGGTTGCTCTG
GAAAACTCATTTGCACCACTGCTGTGCCTTGGAATGCTAGTTGGAGTAATAAATCTCTGGAACAGATTTG
GAATCACACGACCTGGATGGAGTGGGACAGAGAAATTAACAATTACACAAGCTTAATACACTCCTTAATT
GAAGAATCGCAAAACCAGCAAGAAAAGAATGAACAAGAATTATTGGAATTAGATAAATGGGCAAGTTTGT
GGAATTGGTTTAACATAACAAATTGGCTGTGGTATATAAAATTATTCATAATGATAGTAGGAGGCTTGGT
AGGTTTAAGAATAGTTTTTGCTGTACTTTCTATAGTGAATAGAGTTAGGCAGGGATATTCACCATTATCG
TTTCAGACCCACCTCCCAACCCCGAGGGGACCCATGCATTGCATCTCAATTAGTCAGCAACCAGGTGTGG
AAAGTCCCCAGGCTCCCCAGCAGGCAGAAGTATGCAAAGCATGCGTCTCAATTAGTCAGCAACCATAGTC
CCGCCCCTAACTCCGCCCATCCCGCCCCTAACTCCGCCCAGTTCCGCCCATTCTCCGCCCCATGGCTGAC
TAATTTTTTTTATTTATGCAGAGGCCGAGGCCGCCTCGGCCTCTGAGCTATTCCAGAAGTAGTGAGGAGG
CTTTTTTGGAGGCCTAGGCTTTTGCAAAAAGCTTTCTAGAGGTACCACCGGAGCTTACCATGACCGAGTA
CAAGCCCACGGTGCGCCTCGCCACCCGCGACGACGTCCCCAGGGCCGTACGCACCCTCGCCGCCGCGTTC
GCCGACTACCCCGCCACGCGCCACACCGTCGATCCGGACCGCCACATCGAGCGGGTCACCGAGCTGCAAG
AACTCTTCCTCACGCGCGTCGGGCTCGACATCGGCAAGGTGTGGGTCGCGGACGACGGCGCCGCCGTGGC
GGTCTGGACCACGCCGGAGAGCGTCGAAGCGGGGGCGGTGTTCGCCGAGATCGGCCCGCGCATGGCCGAG
TTGAGCGGTTCCCGGCTGGCCGCGCAGCAACAGATGGAAGGCCTCCTGGCGCCGCACCGGCCCAAGGAGC
CCGCGTGGTTCCTGGCCACCGTCGGCGTCTCGCCCGACCACCAGGGCAAGGGTCTGGGCAGCGCCGTCGT
GCTCCCCGGAGTGGAGGCGGCCGAGCGCGCCGGGGTGCCCGCCTTCCTGGAGACCTCCGCGCCCCGCAAC
CTCCCCTTCTACGAGCGGCTCGGCTTCACCGTCACCGCCGACGTCGAGGTGCCCGAAGGACCGCGCACCT
GGTGCATGACCCGCAAGCCCGGTGCCAGTTAACGAATTCTAGATCTTGAGACAAATGGCAGTATTCATCC
ACAATTTTAAAAGAAAAGGGGGGATTGGGGGGTACAGTGCAGGGGAAAGAATAGTAGACATAATAGCAAC
AGACATACAAACTAAAGAATTACAAAAACAAATTACAAAAATTCAAAATTTTCGGGTTTATTACAGGGAC
AGCAGAGATCCACTTTGGCGCCGGCTCGAGGCCTGCAGGTGCAAAGATGGATAAAGTTTTAAACAGAGAG
GAATCTTTGCAGCTAATGGACCTTCTAGGTCTTGAAAGGAGTGGGAATTGGCTCCGGTGCCCGTCAGTGG
GCAGAGCGCACATCGCCCACAGTCCCCGAGAAGTTGGGGGGAGGGGTCGGCAATTGAACCGGTGCCTAGA
GAAGGTGGCGCGGGGTAAACTGGGAAAGTGATGTCGTGTACTGGCTCCGCCTTTTTCCCGAGGGTGGGGG
AGAACCGTATATAAGTGCAGTAGTCGCCGTGAACGTTCTTTTTCGCAACGGGTTTGCCGCCAGAACACAG
GTAAGTGCCGTGTGTGGTTCCCGCGGGCCTGGCCTCTTTACGGGTTATGGCCCTTGCGTGCCTTGAATTA
CTTCCACCTGGCTGCAGTACGTGATTCTTGATCCCGAGCTTCGGGTTGGAAGTGGGTGGGAGAGTTCGAG
GCCTTGCGCTTAAGGAGCCCCTTCGCCTCGTGCTTGAGTTGAGGCCTGGCCTGGGCGCTGGGGCCGCCGC
GTGCGAATCTGGTGGCACCTTCGCGCCTGTCTCGCTGCTTTCGATAAGTCTCTAGCCATTTAAAATTTTT
GATGACCTGCTGCGACGCTTTTTTTCTGGCAAGATAGTCTTGTAAATGCGGGCCAAGATCTGCACACTGG
TATTTCGGTTTTTGGGGCCGCGGGCGGCGACGGGGCCCGTGCGTCCCAGCGCACATGTTCGGCGAGGCGG
GGCCTGCGAGCGCGGCCACCGAGAATCGGACGGGGGTAGTCTCAAGCTGGCCGGCCTGCTCTGGTGCCTG
GCCTCGCGCCGCCGTGTATCGCCCCGCCCTGGGCGGCAAGGCTGGCCCGGTCGGCACCAGTTGCGTGAGC
GGAAAGATGGCCGCTTCCCGGCCCTGCTGCAGGGAGCTCAAAATGGAGGACGCGGCGCTCGGGAGAGCGG
GCGGGTGAGTCACCCACACAAAGGAAAAGGGCCTTTCCGTCCTCAGCCGTCGCTTCATGTGACTCCACGG
AGTACCGGGCGCCGTCCAGGCACCTCGATTAGTTCTCGAGCTTTTGGAGTACGTCGTCTTTAGGTTGGGG
GGAGGGGTTTTATGCGATGGAGTTTCCCCACACTGAGTGGGTGGAGACTGAAGTTAGGCCAGCTTGGCAC
TTGATGTAATTCTCCTTGGAATTTGCCCTTTTTGAGTTTGGATCTTGGTTCATTCTCAAGCCTCAGACAG
TGGTTCAAAGTTTTTTTCTTCCATTTCAGGTGTCGTGAGGCTAGCACCGCCACCATGGATATGGGCAACC
CAGGAACCCTTTCGCCCACCAAACCTGGTTCCCAGTACTATCAGTATTCTAGCAATAATCCCCGAAGGAG
GCCTCTTCACAGTAGTGCCATGGAGGTACAGACAAAGAAAGTTCGAAAAGTTCCTCCAGGTTTGCCATCT
TCAGTCTATGCTCCATCAGCAAGCACTGCCGACTACAATAGGGACTCGCCAGGCTATCCTTCCTCCAAAC
CAGCAACCAGCACTTTCCCTAGCTCCTTCTTCATGCAAGATGGCCATCACAGCAGTGACCCTTGGAGCTC
CTCCAGTGGGATGAATCAGCCTGGCTATGCAGGAATGTTGGGCAACTCTTCTCATATTCCACAGTCCAGC
AGCTACTGTAGCCTGCATCCACATGAACGTTTGAGCTATCCATCACACTCCTCAGCAGACATCAATTCCA
GTCTTCCTCCGATGTCCACTTTCCATCGTAGTGGTACAAACCATTACAGCACCTCTTCCTGTACGCCTCC
TGCCAACGGGACAGACAGTATAATGGCAAATAGAGGAAGCGGGGCAGCCGGCAGCTCCCAGACTGGAGAT
GCTCTGGGGAAAGCACTTGCTTCGATCTATTCTCCAGATCACACTAACAACAGCTTTTCATCAAACCCTT
CAACTCCTGTTGGCTCTCCTCCATCTCTCTCAGCAGGCACAGCTGTTTGGTCTAGAAATGGAGGACAGGC
CTCATCGTCTCCTAATTATGAAGGACCCTTACACTCTTTGCAAAGCCGAATTGAAGATCGTTTAGAAAGA
CTGGATGATGCTATTCATGTTCTCCGGAACCATGCAGTGGGCCCATCCACAGCTATGCCTGGTGGTCATG
GGGACATGCATGGAATCATTGGACCTTCTCATAATGGAGCCATGGGTGGTCTGGGCTCAGGGTATGGAAC
CGGCCTTCTTTCAGCCAACAGACATTCACTCATGGTGGGGACCCATCGTGAAGATGGCGTGGCCCTGAGA
GGCAGCCATTCTCTTCTGCCAAACCAGGTTCCGGTTCCACAGCTTCCTGTCCAGTCTGCGACTTCCCCTG
ACCTGAACCCACCCCAGGACCCTTACAGAGGCATGCCACCAGGACTACAGGGGCAGAGTGTCTCCTCTGG
CAGCTCTGAGATCAAATCCGATGACGAGGGTGATGAGAACCTGCAAGACACGAAATCTTCGGAGGACAAG
AAATTAGATGACGACAAGAAGGATATCAAATCAATTACTAGCAATAATGACGATGAGGACCTGACACCAG
AGCAGAAGGCAGAGCGTGAGAAGGAGCGGAGGATGGCCAACAATGCCCGAGAGCGTCTGCGGGTCCGTGA
CATCAACGAGGCTTTCAAAGAGCTCGGCCGCATGGTGCAGCTCCACCTCAAGAGTGACAAGCCCCAGACC
AAGCTCCTGATCCTCCACCAGGCGGTGGCCGTCATCCTCAGTCTGGAGCAGCAAGTCCGAGAAAGGAATC
TGAATCCGAAAGCTGCGTGTCTGAAAAGAAGGGAGGAAGAGAAGGTGTCCTCAGAGCCTCCCCCTCTCTC
CTTGGCCGGCCCACACCCTGGAATGGGAGACGCATCGAATCACATGGGACAGATGTAGTAATGAACTAGT
CCGTAACTTGAAAGTATTTCGATTTCTTGGCTTTATATATCTTGTGGAAAGGACGACCACAAGCAGGCTT
AGCGCGGGCAACGCGTTAAGTCGACAATCAACCTCTGGATTACAAAATTTGTGAAAGATTGACTGGTATT
CTTAACTATGTTGCTCCTTTTACGCTATGTGGATACGCTGCTTTAATGCCTTTGTATCATGCTATTGCTT
CCCGTATGGCTTTCATTTTCTCCTCCTTGTATAAATCCTGGTTGCTGTCTCTTTATGAGGAGTTGTGGCC
CGTTGTCAGGCAACGTGGCGTGGTGTGCACTGTGTTTGCTGACGCAACCCCCACTGGTTGGGGCATTGCC
ACCACCTGTCAGCTCCTTTCCGGGACTTTCGCTTTCCCCCTCCCTATTGCCACGGCGGAACTCATCGCCG
CCTGCCTTGCCCGCTGCTGGACAGGGGCTCGGCTGTTGGGCACTGACAATTCCGTGGTGTTGTCGGGGAA
ATCATCGTCCTTTCCTTGGCTGCTCGCCTGTGTTGCCACCTGGATTCTGCGCGGGACGTCCTTCTGCTAC
GTCCCTTCGGCCCTCAATCCAGCGGACCTTCCTTCCCGCGGCCTGCTGCCGGCTCTGCGGCCTCTTCCGC
GTCTTCGCCTTCGCCCTCAGACGAGTCGGATCTCCCTTTGGGCCGCCTCCCCGCGTCGACTTTAAGACCA
ATGACTTACAAGGCAGCTGTAGATCTTAGCCACTTTTTAAAAGAAAAGGGGGGACTGGAAGGGCTAATTC
ACTCCCAACGAAGACAAGATCTGCTTTTTGCTTGTACTGGGTCTCTCTGGTTAGACCAGATCTGAGCCTG
GGAGCTCTCTGGCTAACTAGGGAACCCACTGCTTAAGCCTCAATAAAGCTTGCCTTGAGTGCTTCAAGTA
GTGTGTGCCCGTCTGTTGTGTGACTCTGGTAACTAGAGATCCCTCAGACCCTTTTAGTCAGTGTGGAAAA
TCTCTAGCAGTACGTATAGTAGTTCATGTCATCTTATTATTCAGTATTTATAACTTGCAAAGAAATGAAT
ATCAGAGAGTGAGAGGAACTTGTTTATTGCAGCTTATAATGGTTACAAATAAAGCAATAGCATCACAAAT
TTCACAAATAAAGCATTTTTTTCACTGCATTCTAGTTGTGGTTTGTCCAAACTCATCAATGTATCTTATC
ATGTCTGGCTCTAGCTATCCCGCCCCTAACTCCGCCCATCCCGCCCCTAACTCCGCCCAGTTCCGCCCAT
TCTCCGCCCCATGGCTGACTAATTTTTTTTATTTATGCAGAGGCCGAGGCCGCCTCGGCCTCTGAGCTAT
TCCAGAAGTAGTGAGGAGGCTTTTTTGGAGGCCTAGGGACGTACCCAATTCGCCCTATAGTGAGTCGTAT
TACGCGCGCTCACTGGCCGTCGTTTTACAACGTCGTGACTGGGAAAACCCTGGCGTTACCCAACTTAATC
GCCTTGCAGCACATCCCCCTTTCGCCAGCTGGCGTAATAGCGAAGAGGCCCGCACCGATCGCCCTTCCCA
ACAGTTGCGCAGCCTGAATGGCGAATGGG
[124 nt withheld, positions 7310-7433]
C
[91 nt withheld, positions 7435-7525]
A
[49 nt withheld, positions 7527-7575]
CCTTTGACGTTGGAGTCCACGTTCTTT
[37 nt withheld, positions 7603-7639]
ACCCTATCTCGGTCTATTCTTTTGATTTATAAGGGATTTTGCCGATTTCGGCCTATTGGTTAAAAAATGA
GCTGATTTAACAAAAATTTAACGCGAATTTTAACAAAATATTAACGCTTACAATTTAGGTGGCACTTTTC
GGGGAAATGTGCGCGGAACCCCTATTTGTTTATTTTTCTAAATACATTCAAATATGTATCCGCTCATGAG
ACAATAACCCTGATAAATGCTTCAATAATATTGAAAAAGGAAGAGTATGAGTATTCAACATTTCCGTGTC
GCCCTTATTCCCTTTTTTGCGGCATTTTGCCTTCCTGTTTTTGCTCACCCAGAAACGCTGGTGAAAGTAA
AAGATGCTGAAGATCAGTTGGGTGCACGAGTGGGTTACATCGAACTGGATCTCAACAGCGGTAAGATCCT
TGAGAGTTTTCGCCCCGAAGAACGTTTTCCAATGATGAGCACTTTTAAAGTTCTGCTATGTGGCGCGGTA
TTATCCCGTATTGACGCCGGGCAAGAGCAACTCGGTCGCCGCATACACTATTCTCAGAATGACTTGGTTG
AGTACTCACCAGTCACAGAAAAGCATCTTACGGATGGCATGACAGTAAGAGAATTATGCAGTGCTGCCAT
AACCATGAGTGATAACACTGCGGCCAACTTACTTCTGACAACGATCGGAGGACCGAAGGAGCTAACCGCT
TTTTTGCACAACATGGGGGATCATGTAACTCGCCTTGATCGTTGGGAACCGGAGCTGAATGAAGCCATAC
CAAACGACGAGCGTGACACCACGATGCCTGTAGCAATGGCAACAACGTTGCGCAAACTATTAACTGGCGA
ACTACTTACTCTAGCTTCCCGGCAACAATTAATAGACTGGATGGAGGCGGATAAAGTTGCAGGACCACTT
CTGCGCTCGGCCCTTCCGGCTGGCTGGTTTATTGCTGATAAATCTGGAGCCGGTGAGCGTGGGTCTCGCG
GTATCATTGCAGCACTGGGGCCAGATGGTAAGCCCTCCCGTATCGTAGTTATCTACACGACGGGGAGTCA
GGCAACTATGGATGAACGAAATAGACAGATCGCTGAGATAGGTGCCTCACTGATTAAGCATTGGTAACTG
TCAGACCAAGTTTACTCATATATACTTTAGATTGATTTAAAACTTCATTTTTAATTTAAAAGGATCTAGG
TGAAGATCCTTTTTGATAATCTCATGACCAAAATCCCTTAACGTGAGTTTTCGTTCCACTGAGCGTCAGA
CCCCGTAGAAAAGATCAAAGGATCTTCTTGAGATCCTTTTTTTCTGCGCGTAATCTGCTGCTTGCAAACA
AAAAAACCACCGCTACCAGCGGTGGTTTGTTTGCCGGATCAAGAGCTACCAACTCTTTTTCCGAAGGTAA
CTGGCTTCAGCAGAGCGCAGATACCAAATACTGTTCTTCTAGTGTAGCCGTAGTTAGGCCACCACTTCAA
GAACTCTGTAGCACCGCCTACATACCTCGCTCTGCTAATCCTGTTACCAGTGGCTGCTGCCAGTGGCGAT
AAGTCGTGTCTTACCGGGTTGGACTCAAGACGATAGTTACCGGATAAGGCGCAGCGGTCGGGCTGAACGG
GGGGTTCGTGCACACAGCCCAGCTTGGAGCGAACGACCTACACCGAACTGAGATACCTACAGCGTGAGCT
ATGAGAAAGCGCCACGCTTCCCGAAGGGAGAAAGGCGGACAGGTATCCGGTAAGCGGCAGGGTCGGAACA
GGAGAGCGCACGAGGGAGCTTCCAGGGGGAAACGCCTGGTATCTTTATAGTCCTGTCGGGTTTCGCCACC
TCTGACTTGAGCGTCGATTTTTGTGATGCTCGTCAGGGGGGCGGAGCCTATGGAAAAACGCCAGCAACGC
GGCCTTTTTACGGTTCCTGGCCTTTTGCTGGCCTTTTGCTCACATGTTCTTTCCTGCGTTATCCCCTGAT
TCTGTGGATAACCGTATTACCGCCTTTGAGTGAGCTGATACCGCTCGCCGCAGCCGAACGACCGAGCGCA
GCGAGTCAGTGAGCGAGGAAGCGGAAGAGCGCCCAATACGCAAACCGCCTCTCCCCGCGCGTTGGCCGAT
TCATTAATGCAGCTGGCACGACAGGTTTCCCGACTGGAAAGCGGGCAGTGAGCGCAACGCAATTAATGTG
AGTTAGCTCACTCATTAGGCACCCCAGGCTTTACACTTTATGCTTCCGGCTCGTATGTTGTGTGGAATTG
TGAGCGGATAACAATTTCACACAGGAAACAGCTATGACCATGATTACGCCAAGCGCGCAATTAACCCTCA
CTAAAGGGAACAAAAGCTGGAGCTGCAAGC
