>Addgene plasmid #142496 | TFORF0256 | depositor partial sequence | sequence record 279626 | Insert
ACCGCCACCATGGATATGGGCAACCCAGGAACCCTTTCGCCCACCAAACCTGGTTCCCAGTACTATCAGT
ATTCTAGCAATAATCCCCGAAGGAGGCCTCTTCACAGTAGTGCCATGGAGGTACAGACAAAGAAAGTTCG
AAAAGTTCCTCCAGGTTTGCCATCTTCAGTCTATGCTCCATCAGCAAGCACTGCCGACTACAATAGGGAC
TCGCCAGGCTATCCTTCCTCCAAACCAGCAACCAGCACTTTCCCTAGCTCCTTCTTCATGCAAGATGGCC
ATCACAGCAGTGACCCTTGGAGCTCCTCCAGTGGGATGAATCAGCCTGGCTATGCAGGAATGTTGGGCAA
CTCTTCTCATATTCCACAGTCCAGCAGCTACTGTAGCCTGCATCCACATGAACGTTTGAGCTATCCATCA
CACTCCTCAGCAGACATCAATTCCAGTCTTCCTCCGATGTCCACTTTCCATCGTAGTGGTACAAACCATT
ACAGCACCTCTTCCTGTACGCCTCCTGCCAACGGGACAGACAGTATAATGGCAAATAGAGGAAGCGGGGC
AGCCGGCAGCTCCCAGACTGGAGATGCTCTGGGGAAAGCACTTGCTTCGATCTATTCTCCAGATCACACT
AACAACAGCTTTTCATCAAACCCTTCAACTCCTGTTGGCTCTCCTCCATCTCTCTCAGCAGGCACAGCTG
TTTGGTCTAGAAATGGAGGACAGGCCTCATCGTCTCCTAATTATGAAGGACCCTTACACTCTTTGCAAAG
CCGAATTGAAGATCGTTTAGAAAGACTGGATGATGCTATTCATGTTCTCCGGAACCATGCAGTGGGCCCA
TCCACAGCTATGCCTGGTGGTCATGGGGACATGCATGGAATCATTGGACCTTCTCATAATGGAGCCATGG
GTGGTCTGGGCTCAGGGTATGGAACCGGCCTTCTTTCAGCCAACAGACATTCACTCATGGTGGGGACCCA
TCGTGAAGATGGCGTGGCCCTGAGAGGCAGCCATTCTCTTCTGCCAAACCAGGTTCCGGTTCCACAGCTT
CCTGTCCAGTCTGCGACTTCCCCTGACCTGAACCCACCCCAGGACCCTTACAGAGGCATGCCACCAGGAC
TACAGGGGCAGAGTGTCTCCTCTGGCAGCTCTGAGATCAAATCCGATGACGAGGGTGATGAGAACCTGCA
AGACACGAAATCTTCGGAGGACAAGAAATTAGATGACGACAAGAAGGATATCAAATCAATTACTAGCAAT
AATGACGATGAGGACCTGACACCAGAGCAGAAGGCAGAGCGTGAGAAGGAGCGGAGGATGGCCAACAATG
CCCGAGAGCGTCTGCGGGTCCGTGACATCAACGAGGCTTTCAAAGAGCTCGGCCGCATGGTGCAGCTCCA
CCTCAAGAGTGACAAGCCCCAGACCAAGCTCCTGATCCTCCACCAGGCGGTGGCCGTCATCCTCAGTCTG
GAGCAGCAAGTCCGAGAAAGGAATCTGAATCCGAAAGCTGCGTGTCTGAAAAGAAGGGAGGAAGAGAAGG
TGTCCTCAGAGCCTCCCCCTCTCTCCTTGGCCGGCCCACACCCTGGAATGGGAGACGCATCGAATCACAT
GGGACAGATGTAGTAATGAACTAGTCCGTAACTTGAAAGTATTTCGATTTCTTGGCTTTATATATCTTGT
GGAAAGGACGACCACAAGCAGGCTTAGCGCGGGCA
