>Addgene plasmid #142496 | TFORF0256 | depositor partial sequence | sequence record 279627 | Barcode
CCACAAGCAGGCTTAGCGCGGGCA
